>Addgene plasmid #168057 | pFA6a-link-ymTq2-URA3 | addgene full sequence | sequence record 331872 | Addgene NGS Result
GACATGGAGGCCCAGAATACCCTCCTTGACAGTCTTGACGTGCGCAGCTCAGGGGCATGATGTGACTGTC
GCCCGTACATTTAGCCCATACATCCCCATGTATAATCATTTGCATCCATACATTTTGATGGCCGCACGGC
GCGAAGCAAAAATTACGGCTCCTCGCTGCGGACCTGCGAGCAGGGAAACGCTCCCCTCACAGACGCGTTG
AATTGTCCCCACGCCGCGCCCCTGTAGAGAAATATAAAAGGTTAGGATTTGCCACTGAGGTTCTTCTTTC
ATATACTTCCTTTTAAAATCTTGCTAGGATACAGTTCTCACATCACATCCGAACATAAACAACCATGACA
GTCAACACTAAGACCTATAGTGAGAGAGCAGAAACTCATGCCTCACCAGTAGCACAACGATTATTTCGAT
TAATGGAACTGAAGAAAACCAATTTATGTGCATCAATTGATGTTGATACCACTAAGGAATTCCTTGAATT
AATTGATAAATTGGGTCCTTATGTATGCTTAATCAAGACTCATATTGATATAATCAATGATTTTTCCTAT
GAATCCACTATTGAACCATTATTAGAACTTTCACGTAAACATCAATTTATGATTTTTGAAGATAGAAAAT
TTGCTGATATTGGTAATACCGTGAAGAAACAATATATTGGTGGAGTTTATAAAATTAGTAGTTGGGCAGA
TATTACTAATGCTCATGGTGTCACTGGGAATGGAGTAGTTGAAGGATTAAAACAGGGAGCTAAAGAAACC
ACCACCAACCAAGAGCCAAGAGGGTTATTGATGTTAGCTGAATTATCATCAGTGGGATCATTAGCATATG
GAGAATATTCTCAAAAAACTGTTGAAATTGCTAAATCCGATAAGGAATTTGTTATTGGATTTATTGCCCA
ACGTGATATGGGTGGACAAGAAGAAGGATTTGATTGGCTTATTATGACACCTGGAGTTGGATTAGATGAT
AAAGGTGATGGATTAGGACAACAATATAGAACTGTTGATGAAGTTGTTAGCACTGGAACTGATATTATCA
TTGTTGGTAGAGGATTGTTTGGTAAAGGAAGAGATCCAGATATTGAAGGTAAAAGGTATAGAGATGCTGG
TTGGAATGCTTATTTGAAAAAGACTGGCCAATTATAATCAGTACTGACAATAAAAAGATTCTTGTTTTCA
AGAACTTGTCATTTGTATAGTTTTTTTATATTGTAGTTGTTCTATTTTAATCAAATGTTAGCGTGATTTA
TATTTTTTTTCGCCTCGACATCATCTGCCCAGATGCGAAGTTAAGTGCGCAGAAAGTAATATCATGCGTC
AATCGTATGTGAATGCTGGTCGCTATACTGCTGTCGATTCGATACTAACGCCGCCATCCAGTGTCGAAAA
CGAGCTCGAATTCATCGATGATATCAGATCCACTAGTGGCCTATGCGGCCGCGGATCTGCCGGTCTCCCT
ATAGTGAGTCGTATTAATTTCGATAAGCCAGGTTAACCTGCATTAATGAATCGGCCAACGCGCGGGGAGA
GGCGGTTTGCGTATTGGGCGCTCTTCCGCTTCCTCGCTCACTGACTCGCTGCGCTCGGTCGTTCGGCTGC
GGCGAGCGGTATCAGCTCACTCAAAGGCGGTAATACGGTTATCCACAGAATCAGGGGATAACGCAGGAAA
GAACATGTGAGCAAAAGGCCAGCAAAAGGCCAGGAACCGTAAAAAGGCCGCGTTGCTGGCGTTTTTCCAT
AGGCTCCGCCCCCCTGACGAGCATCACAAAAATCGACGCTCAAGTCAGAGGTGGCGAAACCCGACAGGAC
TATAAAGATACCAGGCGTTTCCCCCTGGAAGCTCCCTCGTGCGCTCTCCTGTTCCGACCCTGCCGCTTAC
CGGATACCTGTCCGCCTTTCTCCCTTCGGGAAGCGTGGCGCTTTCTCATAGCTCACGCTGTAGGTATCTC
AGTTCGGTGTAGGTCGTTCGCTCCAAGCTGGGCTGTGTGCACGAACCCCCCGTTCAGCCCGACCGCTGCG
CCTTATCCGGTAACTATCGTCTTGAGTCCAACCCGGTAAGACACGACTTATCGCCACTGGCAGCAGCCAC
TGGTAACAGGATTAGCAGAGCGAGGTATGTAGGCGGTGCTACAGAGTTCTTGAAGTGGTGGCCTAACTAC
GGCTACACTAGAAGAACAGTATTTGGTATCTGCGCTCTGCTGAAGCCAGTTACCTTCGGAAAAAGAGTTG
GTAGCTCTTGATCCGGCAAACAAACCACCGCTGGTAGCGGTGGTTTTTTTGTTTGCAAGCAGCAGATTAC
GCGCAGAAAAAAAGGATCTCAAGAAGATCCTTTGATCTTTTCTACGGGGTCTGACGCTCAGTGGAACGAA
AACTCACGTTAAGGGATTTTGGTCATGAGATTATCAAAAAGGATCTTCACCTAGATCCTTTTAAATTAAA
AATGAAGTTTTAAATCAATCTAAAGTATATATGAGTAAACTTGGTCTGACAGTTACCAATGCTTAATCAG
TGAGGCACCTATCTCAGCGATCTGTCTATTTCGTTCATCCATAGTTGCCTGACTCCCCGTCGTGTAGATA
ACTACGATACGGGAGGGCTTACCATCTGGCCCCAGTGCTGCAATGATACCGCGAGACCCACGCTCACCGG
CTCCAGATTTATCAGCAATAAACCAGCCAGCCGGAAGGGCCGAGCGCAGAAGTGGTCCTGCAACTTTATC
CGCCTCCATCCAGTCTATTAATTGTTGCCGGGAAGCTAGAGTAAGTAGTTCGCCAGTTAATAGTTTGCGC
AACGTTGTTGCCATTGCTACAGGCATCGTGGTGTCACGCTCGTCGTTTGGTATGGCTTCATTCAGCTCCG
GTTCCCAACGATCAAGGCGAGTTACATGATCCCCCATGTTGTGCAAAAAAGCGGTTAGCTCCTTCGGTCC
TCCGATCGTTGTCAGAAGTAAGTTGGCCGCAGTGTTATCACTCATGGTTATGGCAGCACTGCATAATTCT
CTTACTGTCATGCCATCCGTAAGATGCTTTTCTGTGACTGGTGAGTACTCAACCAAGTCATTCTGAGAAT
AGTGTATGCGGCGACCGAGTTGCTCTTGCCCGGCGTCAATACGGGATAATACCGCGCCACATAGCAGAAC
TTTAAAAGTGCTCATCATTGGAAAACGTTCTTCGGGGCGAAAACTCTCAAGGATCTTACCGCTGTTGAGA
TCCAGTTCGATGTAACCCACTCGTGCACCCAACTGATCTTCAGCATCTTTTACTTTCACCAGCGTTTCTG
GGTGAGCAAAAACAGGAAGGCAAAATGCCGCAAAAAAGGGAATAAGGGCGACACGGAAATGTTGAATACT
CATACTCTTCCTTTTTCAATATTATTGAAGCATTTATCAGGGTTATTGTCTCATGAGCGGATACATATTT
GAATGTATTTAGAAAAATAAACAAATAGGGGTTCCGCGCACATTTCCCCGAAAAGTGCCACCTGACGTCT
AAGAAACCATTATTATCATGACATTAACCTATAAAAATAGGCGTATCACGAGGCCCTTTCGTCTCGCGCG
TTTCGGTGATGACGGTGAAAACCTCTGACACATGCAGCTCCCGGAGACGGTCACAGCTTGTCTGTAAGCG
GATGCCGGGAGCAGACAAGCCCGTCAGGGCGCGTCAGCGGGTGTTGGCGGGTGTCGGGGCTGGCTTAACT
ATGCGGCATCAGAGCAGATTGTACTGAGAGTGCACCATATGGACATATTGTCGTTAGAACGCGGCTACAA
TTAATACATAACCTTATGTATCATACACATACGATTTAGGTGACACTATAGAACGCGGCCGCCAGCTGAA
GCTTCGTACGCTGCAGGTCGACGGATCGGTGACGGTGCTGGTTTAATTAACATGGTTAGTAAAGGTGAAG
AATTGTTCACTGGTGTAGTGCCAATTTTAGTAGAATTAGATGGTGACGTTAACGGTCATAAGTTCTCTGT
AAGCGGTGAAGGTGAAGGTGACGCAACATACGGTAAATTAACTTTGAAATTCATTTGTACTACAGGTAAA
TTACCAGTTCCATGGCCAACTTTGGTTACTACTTTGTCTTGGGGTGTTCAATGTTTCGCTAGATACCCAG
ATCATATGAAGCAACATGATTTCTTTAAGTCTGCTATGCCAGAAGGTTACGTTCAAGAAAGAACTATCTT
CTTCAAGGATGATGGTAACTATAAGACTAGAGCTGAAGTTAAGTTCGAAGGAGATACTTTAGTTAATAGA
ATTGAATTGAAGGGTATTGATTTTAAGGAAGATGGTAATATTTTGGGTCATAAGTTGGAATATAATTACT
TCTCTGATAACGTTTACATTACTGCTGATAAGCAAAAGAACGGTATTAAGGCGAACTTCAAGATTAGACA
TAACATTGAAGATGGTGGTGTTCAATTAGCTGATCATTACCAACAAAACACTCCAATTGGTGACGGTCCA
GTTTTGTTGCCAGATAACCATTACTTGTCTACTCAATCTAAGTTGTCTAAGGATCCAAACGAAAAGAGAG
ATCATATGGTTTTGTTGGAATTCGTTACTGCTGCTGGGATCACTTTAGGTATGGATGAATTGTATAAATA
AGCGGCCGCCTCGAGGTCGACGGCGCGCCACTTCTAAATAAGCGAATTTCTTATGATTTATGATTTTTAT
TATTAAATAAGTTATAAAAAAAATAAGTGTATACAAATTTTAAAGTGACTCTTAGGTTTTAAAACGAAAA
TTCTTATTCTTGAGTAACTCTTTCCTGTAGGTCAGGTTGCTTTCTCAGGTATAGTATGAGGTCGCTCTTA
TTGACCACACCTCTACCGGCAGATCCGCTAGGGATAACAGGGTAATATAGATCTGTTTAGCTTGCCTCGT
CCCCGCCGGGTCACCCGGCCAGC
Features (pLannotate 1.2.2; 13 found; start..end, strand, type, name):
      1..344     +  promoter       TEF promoter: Ashbya gossypii TEF promoter
    363..1151    +  CDS            URA3: PYRF_YEAST - Experimental evidence at protein level: Swiss-Prot protein existence level 1. From Saccharomyces cerevisiae (strain ATCC 204508 / S288c) (Baker's yeast).
   1163..1360    +  terminator     TEF terminator: Ashbya gossypii TEF terminator
   1468..1486    -  promoter       T7 promoter: promoter for bacteriophage T7 RNA polymerase
   1508..1561    -  CDS            lacI (fragment): lac repressor; lacI; The lac repressor binds to the lac operator to inhibit transcription in E. coli. This inhibition can be relieved by adding lactose or isopropyl-β-D-thiogalactopyranoside (IPTG).
   1744..2332    -  rep_origin     ori: high-copy-number ColE1/pMB1/pBR322/pUC origin of replication
   2503..3363    -  CDS            AmpR: β-lactamase; bla; confers resistance to ampicillin, carbenicillin, and related antibiotics
   3364..3468    -  promoter       AmpR promoter: bla
   3563..3598    +  CDS            rop (fragment): Rop protein, which maintains plasmids at low copy number; rop
   3700..3751    +  misc_feature   bom (fragment): basis of mobility region from pBR322
   3814..3832    +  promoter       SP6 promoter: promoter for bacteriophage SP6 RNA polymerase
   3902..4618    +  CDS            mTurquoise2: mTurquoise2 is a basic (constitutively fluorescent) cyan fluorescent protein published in 2012, derived from Aequorea victoria. It is reported to be a rapidly-maturing monomer with very low acid sensitivity.
   4662..4849    +  terminator     ADH1 terminator: S. cerevisiae ADH1; transcription terminator for the S. cerevisiae alcohol dehydrogenase 1 (ADH1) gene
