[The description below was written by a language model from this plasmid's Addgene catalogue record and pLannotate feature annotations shown in this document.]
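Description:
pFA6a-link-ymTq2-URA3 is a yeast C-terminal tagging vector built on the pFA6a backbone, serving as a PCR template for chromosomal gene fusions rather than as a self-replicating yeast expression plasmid; the feature table shows no yeast origin or centromere. In E. coli it is maintained through a high-copy ColE1/pUC-type origin and selected with ampicillin via the β-lactamase gene and its native promoter. Short remnants of lacI, rop and the pBR322 bom region, along with flanking T7 and SP6 phage promoters, are backbone leftovers with no evident role in the tagging application.

The payload is a two-part module. The first part is ymTurquoise2, a yeast codon-optimised version of the monomeric cyan fluorescent protein mTurquoise2, followed by the S. cerevisiae ADH1 terminator. It carries no promoter of its own, since expression is meant to come from the endogenous gene to which it is fused. A linker region lies at the 5′ end of the fluorescent protein coding sequence, so the standard forward tagging primer used with this vector family anneals there and places a flexible spacer between the target protein and the fluorophore. The second part is a URA3 selection cassette driven by the Ashbya gossypii TEF promoter and terminator. The catalogue entry describes this marker as CaUra3, whereas the automated annotation matched it to the S. cerevisiae URA3 protein, most likely by homology.

In use, the tag-plus-marker module is amplified with primers bearing homology arms and integrated by homologous recombination at the 3′ end of a gene of interest, with selection for uracil prototrophy in ura3 strains. The record notes that this plasmid replaces an earlier deposited version. It comes from a study characterising fluorescent proteins in vivo in budding yeast.
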