Addgene plasmid #168057: pFA6a-link-ymTq2-URA3
Purpose: Replaces Addgene Plasmid 118458. Yeast tagging vector to create a gene fusion with yeast optimized mTurquoise2 with CaUra3 selection; Contains the linker region at the 5’ end of the FP
Depositing lab: Bas Teusink. Depositing organization: Vrije Universiteit Amsterdam. Publication: In vivo characterisation of fluorescent proteins in budding yeast. Botman D, de Groot DH, Schmidt P, Goedhart J, Teusink B. Sci Rep. 2019 Feb 19;9(1):2234. doi: 10.1038/s41598-019-38913-z. PubMed 30783202.
Backbone
  Vector backbone: pFA6a
  Vector type: Yeast Expression
  Selectable markers: URA3
Growth in bacteria
  Bacterial resistance: Ampicillin, 100 μg/mL
  Growth temperature: 37°C
  Growth strain: DH5alpha
  Copy number: High Copy
Gene/Insert
  Gene/Insert name: ymTurquoise2
  Species: Synthetic
  Tag / fusion protein: ymTurquoise2
  Cloning method: Restriction Enzyme; 5′ cloning site Unknown (unknown if destroyed); 3′ cloning site Unknown (unknown if destroyed)
Terms and licenses: Academic/Nonprofit Terms; Industry Terms: Not Available to Industry
Depositor comments: Contains the linker region at the 5’ end of the FP, to use with the standard F5 forward primer (GGTGACGGTGCTGGTTTA).
How to cite: pFA6a-link-ymTq2-URA3 was a gift from Bas Teusink (Addgene plasmid # 168057 ; http://n2t.net/addgene:168057 ; RRID:Addgene_168057)
